Addgene plasmid #118221: Zebrabow-GateDest
Purpose: For cloning promoter into a Zebrabow vector with Gateway reaction. Only compatible with single site Gateway. Not compatible with Tol2-kit.
Depositing lab: Albert Pan & Alex Schier. Depositing organization: Harvard University. Publication: Zebrabow: multispectral cell labeling for cell tracing and lineage analysis in zebrafish. Pan YA, Freundlich T, Weissman TA, Schoppik D, Wang XC, Zimmerman S, Ciruna B, Sanes JR, Lichtman JW, Schier AF. Development. 2013 Jul;140(13):2835-46. doi: 10.1242/dev.094631. PubMed 23757414.
Backbone
  Vector backbone: pT2-Ip2GI
  Vector type: zebrafish expression
Growth in bacteria
  Bacterial resistance: Chloramphenicol and Ampicillin, 25 & 100 μg/mL
  Growth temperature: 37°C
  Growth strain: ccdB Survival
  Copy number: High Copy
Gene/Insert
  Gene/Insert name: Brainbow 1.0 L - ccdB survival cassette
  Species: Fluorescent protein genes from jellyfish and coral
  Cloning method: Restriction Enzyme; 5′ cloning site unknown (unknown if destroyed); 3′ cloning site unknown (unknown if destroyed)
  Sequencing primers: 5′ n/a; 3′ mCherry-R
Terms and licenses: Academic/Nonprofit Terms; Industry Terms: Not Available to Industry
How to cite: Zebrabow-GateDest was a gift from Albert Pan & Alex Schier (Addgene plasmid # 118221 ; http://n2t.net/addgene:118221 ; RRID:Addgene_118221)
