[The description below was written by a language model from this plasmid's Addgene catalogue record and pLannotate feature annotations shown in this document.]
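Description:
Zebrabow-GateDest is a promoterless Gateway destination vector for zebrafish expression, built on the pT2-Ip2GI backbone and designed so that a promoter of choice can be placed upstream of a Brainbow 1.0 L multicolour reporter by a single-site LR reaction. The record notes that it is not compatible with the multisite Tol2-kit. It replicates in E. coli from a high-copy ColE1/pUC-type origin and carries an ampicillin resistance gene. pBluescript-derived remnants are also present, including a partial M13 origin, lac promoter/operator, T3 promoter and an MCS fragment. The Gateway cassette, flanked by attR1 and attR2, contains a chloramphenicol resistance gene and the ccdB toxin. The plasmid must therefore be maintained in a ccdB-tolerant strain under dual chloramphenicol and ampicillin selection. Successful recombination with an entry clone replaces this cassette and removes the counterselectable toxin.

Immediately downstream of attR2 lies the colour-choice cassette: lox2272 and loxP sites, then dTomato, a second lox2272, mCerulean, a second loxP, and EYFP, each coding sequence followed by its own SV40 polyadenylation signal. Without Cre, only the first gene, dTomato, is expressed from the inserted promoter. Because lox2272 and loxP are mutually incompatible, Cre performs one of two exclusive excisions, bringing either mCerulean or EYFP next to the promoter. With multiple transgene copies per cell, this stochastic choice produces combinatorial hues used for multispectral cell labelling, cell tracing and lineage analysis in zebrafish.

No transposon arms are annotated in either feature table, although the backbone name may hint at Tol2, and a short mouse tyrosinase-like fragment is unexplained. The depositor and sequencing-verified records show the same features in the same order and differ by only two nucleotides in length.
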