Features (pLannotate 1.2.2; 32 found; start..end, strand, type, name):
      9..230     -  rep_origin     M13 ori (fragment) (sequence partly withheld): M13 bacteriophage origin of replication; arrow indicates direction of (+) strand synthesis
    230..403     +  CDS            Tyr (fragment) (sequence partly withheld): TYRO_MOUSE - Experimental evidence at protein level: Swiss-Prot protein existence level 1. This is a copper-containing oxidase that functions in the formation of pigments such as melanins and other polyphenolic compounds (PubMed:2517217). Catalyzes the initial and rate limiting step in the cascade of reactions leading to melanin production from tyrosine (PubMed:2517217, PubMed:1537333). In addition to hydroxylating tyrosine to DOPA (3,4-dihydroxyphenylalanine), also catalyzes the oxidation of DOPA to DOPA-quinone, and possibly the oxidation of DHI (5,6- dihydroxyindole) to indole-5,6 quinone (
   1125..1249    +  protein_bind   attR1: mutant version of attR; recombination site for the Gateway® LR reaction LR Clonase™
   1274..1304    +  promoter       lac UV5 promoter: E. coli lac promoter with an "up" mutation
   1328..1357    +  promoter       cat promoter (fragment): promoter of the E. coli cat gene encoding chloramphenicol acetyltransferase
   1358..2017    +  CDS            CmR: chloramphenicol acetyltransferase; cat; confers resistance to chloramphenicol
   2196..2354    +  CDS            ccdA (fragment): CCDA_ECO57 - Also known as H, letA. Experimental evidence at protein level: Swiss-Prot protein existence level 1. Antitoxin component of a type II toxin-antitoxin (TA) system which inhibits the post-segregational killing (PSK) of plasmid-free cells, also referred to as a plasmid addiction system. Binds to and blocks the activity of CcdB; will also remove bound CcdB protein from the CcdB-GyrA complex by forming a CcdA-CcdB complex, a process termed rejuvenation. Functions as a transcriptional corepressor for the ccdAB operon, repression also requires CcdB (By similarity). From Escherichia coli
   2359..2661    +  CDS            ccdB: CCDB_ECOLI - Also known as G, letB, letD. Experimental evidence at protein level: Swiss-Prot protein existence level 1. Toxic component of a type II toxin-antitoxin (TA) system, functioning in plasmid maintainence. Responsible for the post- segregational killing (PSK) of plasmid-free cells, also referred to as a plasmid addiction system. Half-life of over 2 hours. Cell killing by CcdB is accompanied by filamentation, defects in chromosome and plasmid segregation, defects in cell division, formation of anucleate cells, decreased DNA synthesis and plasmid loss. Interferes with the activity of DN
   2705..2829    -  protein_bind   attR2: mutant version of attR; recombination site for the Gateway® LR reaction LR Clonase™
   2842..2875    +  protein_bind   lox2272: Cre-mediated recombination occurs in the 8-bp core sequence (GGATACTT). lox2272 sites are compatible with each other, but incompatible with loxP or loxN sites (Lee and Saito, 1988). Cre recombinase
   2884..2917    +  protein_bind   loxP: Cre-mediated recombination occurs in the 8-bp core sequence (GCATACAT). Cre recombinase
   2936..3637    +  CDS            dTomato: dTomato is a basic (constitutively fluorescent) orange fluorescent protein published in 2004, derived from Discosoma sp.. It is reported to be a somewhat slowly-maturing dimer with low acid sensitivity.
   3661..3744    +  CDS            large T antigen (fragment): large T antigen from SV40 (simian virus 40)
   3767..3888    +  polyA_signal   SV40 poly(A) signal: SV40 polyadenylation signal
   3912..3942    +  CDS            dTomato (fragment): dimeric variant of DsRed fluorescent protein (Shaner et al., 2004) mammalian codon-optimized
   3971..4004    +  protein_bind   lox2272: Cre-mediated recombination occurs in the 8-bp core sequence (GGATACTT). lox2272 sites are compatible with each other, but incompatible with loxP or loxN sites (Lee and Saito, 1988). Cre recombinase
   4024..4743    +  CDS            mCerulean: enhanced monomeric variant of CFP (Rizzo et al., 2004) mammalian codon-optimized
   4760..4843    +  CDS            large T antigen (fragment): large T antigen from SV40 (simian virus 40)
   4866..4987    +  polyA_signal   SV40 poly(A) signal: SV40 polyadenylation signal
   4994..5027    +  protein_bind   loxP: Cre-mediated recombination occurs in the 8-bp core sequence (GCATACAT). Cre recombinase
   5041..5760    +  CDS            EYFP: enhanced YFP mammalian codon-optimized
   5777..5860    +  CDS            large T antigen (fragment): large T antigen from SV40 (simian virus 40)
   5883..6004    +  polyA_signal   SV40 poly(A) signal: SV40 polyadenylation signal
   6610..6650    -  misc_feature   MCS (fragment): pBluescript multiple cloning site
   6663..6681    -  promoter       T3 promoter: promoter for bacteriophage T3 RNA polymerase
   6726..6742    -  protein_bind   lac operator: The lac repressor binds to the lac operator to inhibit transcription in E. coli. This inhibition can be relieved by adding lactose or isopropyl-β-D-thiogalactopyranoside (IPTG). lac repressor encoded by lacI
   6750..6780    -  promoter       lac promoter: promoter for the E. coli lac operon
   6795..6816    -  protein_bind   CAP binding site: CAP binding activates transcription in the presence of cAMP. E. coli catabolite activator protein
   6829..6921    -  CDS            lacI (fragment): lac repressor; lacI; The lac repressor binds to the lac operator to inhibit transcription in E. coli. This inhibition can be relieved by adding lactose or isopropyl-β-D-thiogalactopyranoside (IPTG).
   7104..7692    -  rep_origin     ori: high-copy-number ColE1/pMB1/pBR322/pUC origin of replication
   7863..8723    -  CDS            AmpR: β-lactamase; bla; confers resistance to ampicillin, carbenicillin, and related antibiotics
   8724..8828    -  promoter       AmpR promoter: bla
>Addgene plasmid #118221 | Zebrabow-GateDest | depositor full sequence | sequence record 223332 | Zebrabow-GateDest sequence 8847 bps
TGCCACCTAAATTGTAAGCGTTAATATTTTGTTAAAATTCGCGTTAAATTTTTGTTAAATCAGCTCATTT
TTTAACCAATAGGCCGAAATCGGCAAAATCCCTTATAAATCAAAAGAATAGACCGAGATAGGGT
[37 nt withheld, positions 135-171]
AAAGAACGTGGACTCCAACGTCAAAGG
[32 nt withheld, positions 199-230]
GCTGGCTAAGAACTCATCAGCCTCCCCGGTCCATCTACCCACGTACCAATGCACCAATTGGCCACAATGA
CGGCTACTACATGGTGCCATTCCTTCCTCTTTATAGGAATGGAGACTACCTCCTGTCCAACAATGCTCTT
GGATACGAGTACGCCTACCTGTTGGACCCAGGTCATTGCACAACACCAGAAATGCCCTCTGATCTGCAAA
AGACGTGAATAATCTGTTCAGACACCCATATGCACTCTGTTCCACACAGGTCAGAGGTTTGTCCAGGAGT
TCTTGACAGAGGTGTAAAAAGTACTCAAAAATTTTACTCAAGTGAAAGTACAAGTACTTAGGGAAAATTT
TACTCAATTAAAAGTAAAAGTATCTGGCTAGAATCTTACTTGAGTAAAAGTAAAAAAGTACTCCATTAAA
ATTGTACTTGAGTATTAAGGAAGTAAAAGTAAAAGCAAGAAAGAAAACTAGAGATTCTTGTTTAAGCTTT
TAATCTCAAAAAACATTAAATGAAATGCATACAAGGTTTTATCCTGCTTTAGAACTGTTTGTATTTAATT
ATCAAACTATAAGACAGACAATCTAATGCCAGTACACGCTACTCAAAGTTGTAAAACCTCAGATTTAACT
TCAGTAGAAGCTGATTCTCAAAATTGTTAGTGTCAAGCCTAGCTCTTTTGGGGCTGAAAAGCAATCCTGC
AGTGCTGAAAAGCCTCTCACAGGCAGCCGATGCGGGAAGAGGTGTATTAGTCTTGATAGAGAGGCTGCAA
ATAGCAGGAAACGTGAGCAGAGACTCCCTGGTGTCTGAAACACAGGCCAGATGGGCCATTCGTACGCTTA
ATTTCGTATAGGGATAACAGGGTAATGATATCGATATCAAGGGCCCATCTCGAGACAAGTTTGTACAAAA
AAGCTGAACGAGAAACGTAAAATGATATAAATATCAATATATTAAATTAGATTTTGCATAAAAAACAGAC
TACATAATACTGTAAAACACAACATATCCAGTCACTATGGCGGCCGCATTAGGCACCCCAGGCTTTACAC
TTTATGCTTCCGGCTCGTATAATGTGTGGATTTTGAGTTAGGATCCGTCGAGATTTTCAGGAGCTAAGGA
AGCTAAAATGGAGAAAAAAATCACTGGATATACCACCGTTGATATATCCCAATGGCATCGTAAAGAACAT
TTTGAGGCATTTCAGTCAGTTGCTCAATGTACCTATAACCAGACCGTTCAGCTGGATATTACGGCCTTTT
TAAAGACCGTAAAGAAAAATAAGCACAAGTTTTATCCGGCCTTTATTCACATTCTTGCCCGCCTGATGAA
TGCTCATCCGGAATTCCGTATGGCAATGAAAGACGGTGAGCTGGTGATATGGGATAGTGTTCACCCTTGT
TACACCGTTTTCCATGAGCAAACTGAAACGTTTTCATCGCTCTGGAGTGAATACCACGACGATTTCCGGC
AGTTTCTACACATATATTCGCAAGATGTGGCGTGTTACGGTGAAAACCTGGCCTATTTCCCTAAAGGGTT
TATTGAGAATATGTTTTTCGTCTCAGCCAATCCCTGGGTGAGTTTCACCAGTTTTGATTTAAACGTGGCC
AATATGGACAACTTCTTCGCCCCCGTTTTCACCATGGGCAAATATTATACGCAAGGCGACAAGGTGCTGA
TGCCGCTGGCGATTCAGGTTCATCATGCCGTTTGTGATGGCTTCCATGTCGGCAGAATGCTTAATGAATT
ACAACAGTACTGCGATGAGTGGCAGGGCGGGGCGTAAAGATCTGGATCCGGCTTACTAAAAGCCAGATAA
CAGTATGCGTATTTGCGCGCTGATTTTTGCGGTATAAGAATATATACTGATATGTATACCCGAAGTATGT
CAAAAAGAGGTATGCTATGAAGCAGCGTATTACAGTGACAGTTGACAGCGACAGCTATCAGTTGCTCAAG
GCATATATGATGTCAATATCTCCGGTCTGGTAAGCACAACCATGCAGAATGAAGCCCGTCGTCTGCGTGC
CGAACGCTGGAAAGCGGAAAATCAGGAAGGGATGGCTGAGGTCGCCCGGTTTATTGAAATGAACGGCTCT
TTTGCTGACGAGAACAGGGGCTGGTGAAATGCAGTTTAAGGTTTACACCTATAAAAGAGAGAGCCGTTAT
CGTCTGTTTGTGGATGTACAGAGTGATATTATTGACACGCCCGGGCGACGGATGGTGATCCCCCTGGCCA
GTGCACGTCTGCTGTCAGATAAAGTCTCCCGTGAACTTTACCCGGTGGTGCATATCGGGGATGAAAGCTG
GCGCATGATGACCACCGATATGGCCAGTGTGCCGGTCTCCGTTATCGGGGAAGAAGTGGCTGATCTCAGC
CACCGCGAAAATGACATCAAAAACGCCATTAACCTGATGTTCTGGGGAATATAAATGTCAGGCTCCCTTA
TACACAGCCAGTCTGCAGGTCGACCATAGTGACTGGATATGTTGTGTTTTACAGTATTATGTAGTCTGTT
TTTTATGCAAAATCTAATTTAATATATTGATATTTATATCATTTTACGTTTCTCGTTCAGCTTTCTTGTA
CAAAGTGGTGCTAGCGAGCTCATAACTTCGTATAGGATACTTTATACGAAGTTATAACTCGAGATAACTT
CGTATAGCATACATTATACGAAGTTATACCGGCAGATCTGCCACCATGGTGAGCAAGGGCGAGGAGGTCA
TCAAAGAGTTCATGCGCTTCAAGGTGCGCATGGAGGGCTCCATGAACGGCCACGAGTTCGAGATCGAGGG
CGAGGGCGAGGGCCGCCCCTACGAGGGCACCCAGACCGCCAAGCTGAAGGTGACCAAGGGCGGCCCCCTG
CCCTTCGCCTGGGACATCCTGTCCCCCCAGTTCATGTACGGCTCCAAGGCGTACGTGAAGCACCCCGCCG
ACATCCCCGATTACAAGAAGCTGTCCTTCCCCGAGGGCTTCAAGTGGGAGCGCGTGATGAACTTCGAGGA
CGGCGGTCTGGTGACCGTGACCCAGGACTCCTCCCTGCAGGACGGCACGCTGATCTACAAGGTGAAGATG
CGCGGCACCAACTTCCCCCCCGACGGCCCCGTAATGCAGAAGAAGACCATGGGCTGGGAGGCCTCCACCG
AGCGCCTGTACCCCCGCGACGGCGTGCTGAAGGGCGAGATCCACCAGGCCCTGAAGCTGAAGGACGGCGG
CCACTACCTGGTGGAGTTCAAGACCATCTACATGGCCAAGAAGCCCGTGCAACTGCCCGGCTACTACTAC
GTGGACACCAAGCTGGACATCACCTCCCACAACGAGGACTACACCATCGTGGAACAGTACGAGCGCTCCG
AGGGCCGCCACCACCTGTTCCTGTACGGCATGGACGAGCTGTACAAGTAAAGTGTGCGGCCGCGACTCTA
GATCATAATCAGCCATACCACATTTGTAGAGGTTTTACTTGCTTTAAAAAACCTCCCACACCTCCCCCTG
AACCTGAAACATAAAATGAATGCAATTGTTGTTGTTAACTTGTTTATTGCAGCTTATAATGGTTACAAAT
AAAGCAATAGCATCACAAATTTCACAAATAAAGCATTTTTTTCACTGCATTCTAGTTGTGGTTTGTCCAA
ACTCATCAATGTATCTTAAGGCGTAAATTGTAAGCGTTAATGCTCCGAGGGCCGCCACCACCTGTTCCTG
TAGGAATTGGCCGCGACTCTAGGATCTAGGATAACTTCGTATAGGATACTTTATACGAAGTTATTGATCC
ACCGGTCGCCACCATGGTGAGCAAGGGCGAGGAGCTGTTCACCGGGGTGGTGCCCATCCTGGTCGAGCTG
GACGGCGACGTAAACGGCCACAAGTTCAGCGTGTCCGGCGAGGGCGAGGGCGATGCCACCTACGGCAAGC
TGACCCTGAAGTTCATCTGCACCACCGGCAAGCTGCCCGTGCCCTGGCCCACCCTCGTGACCACCCTGAC
CTGGGGCGTGCAGTGCTTCGCCCGCTACCCCGACCACATGAAGCAGCACGACTTCTTCAAGTCCGCCATG
CCCGAAGGCTACGTCCAGGAGCGCACCATCTTCTTCAAGGACGACGGCAACTACAAGACCCGCGCCGAGG
TGAAGTTCGAGGGCGACACCCTGGTGAACCGCATCGAGCTGAAGGGCATCGACTTCAAGGAGGACGGCAA
CATCCTGGGGCACAAGCTGGAGTACAACGCCATCAGCGACAACGTCTATATCACCGCCGACAAGCAGAAG
AACGGCATCAAGGCCAACTTCAAGATCCGCCACAACATCGAGGACGGCAGCGTGCAGCTCGCCGACCACT
ACCAGCAGAACACCCCCATCGGCGACGGCCCCGTGCTGCTGCCCGACAACCACTACCTGAGCACCCAGTC
CAAGCTGAGCAAAGACCCCAACGAGAAGCGCGATCACATGGTCCTGCTGGAGTTCGTGACCGCCGCCGGG
ATCACTCTCGGCATGGACGAGCTGTACAAGTAAAGCGGCCGCGACTCTAGATCATAATCAGCCATACCAC
ATTTGTAGAGGTTTTACTTGCTTTAAAAAACCTCCCACACCTCCCCCTGAACCTGAAACATAAAATGAAT
GCAATTGTTGTTGTTAACTTGTTTATTGCAGCTTATAATGGTTACAAATAAAGCAATAGCATCACAAATT
TCACAAATAAAGCATTTTTTTCACTGCATTCTAGTTGTGGTTTGTCCAAACTCATCAATGTATCTTAATC
GAGATAACTTCGTATAGCATACATTATACGAAGTTATACCGGTCGCCACCATGGTGAGCAAGGGCGAGGA
GCTGTTCACCGGGGTGGTGCCCATCCTGGTCGAGCTGGACGGCGACGTAAACGGCCACAAGTTCAGCGTG
TCCGGCGAGGGCGAGGGCGATGCCACCTACGGCAAGCTGACCCTGAAGTTCATCTGCACCACCGGCAAGC
TGCCCGTGCCCTGGCCCACCCTCGTGACCACCTTCGGCTACGGCCTGCAGTGCTTCGCCCGCTACCCCGA
CCACATGAAGCAGCACGACTTCTTCAAGTCCGCCATGCCCGAAGGCTACGTCCAGGAGCGCACCATCTTC
TTCAAGGACGACGGCAACTACAAGACCCGCGCCGAGGTGAAGTTCGAGGGCGACACCCTGGTGAACCGCA
TCGAGCTGAAGGGCATCGACTTCAAGGAGGACGGCAACATCCTGGGGCACAAGCTGGAGTACAACTACAA
CAGCCACAACGTCTATATCATGGCCGACAAGCAGAAGAACGGCATCAAGGTGAACTTCAAGATCCGCCAC
AACATCGAGGACGGCAGCGTGCAGCTCGCCGACCACTACCAGCAGAACACCCCCATCGGCGACGGCCCCG
TGCTGCTGCCCGACAACCACTACCTGAGCTACCAGTCCGCCCTGAGCAAAGACCCCAACGAGAAGCGCGA
TCACATGGTCCTGCTGGAGTTCGTGACCGCCGCCGGGATCACTCTCGGCATGGACGAGCTGTACAAGTAA
AGCGGCCGCGACTCTAGATCATAATCAGCCATACCACATTTGTAGAGGTTTTACTTGCTTTAAAAAACCT
CCCACACCTCCCCCTGAACCTGAAACATAAAATGAATGCAATTGTTGTTGTTAACTTGTTTATTGCAGCT
TATAATGGTTACAAATAAAGCAATAGCATCACAAATTTCACAAATAAAGCATTTTTTTCACTGCATTCTA
GTTGTGGTTTGTCCAAACTCATCAATGTATCTTAAGGCGTAAATTGTAAGCGTTAATCCTTAGGGATAAC
AGGGTAATACGCGTGATCTGCGAAGATACGGCCACGGGTGCTCTTGATCCTGTGGCTGATTTTGGACTGT
GCTGCTCGCAGCTGCTGATGAATCACATACTTCCTCCATTTTCTTCCACTGATTGACTGTTATAATTTCC
CTAATTTCCAGGTCAAGGTGCTGTGCATTGTGGTAATAGATGTGACATGACGTCACTTCCAAAGGACCAA
TGAACATGTCTGACCAATTTCATATAATGTGAAAACGATTTTCATAGGCAGAATAAATAACATTTAAATT
AAACTGGGCATCAGCGCAATTCAATTGGTTTGGTAATAGCAAGGGAAAATAGAATGAAGTGATCTCCAAA
AAATAAGTACTTTTTGACTGTAAATAAAATTGTAAGGAGTAAAAAGTACTTTTTTTTCTAAAAAAATGTA
ATTAAGTAAAAGTAAAAGTATTGATTTTTAATTGTACTCAAGTAAAGTAAAAATCCCCAAAAATAATACT
TAAGTACAGTAATCAAGTAAAATTACTCAAGTACTTTACACCTCTGGTTCTTGACCCCCTACCTTCAGCA
AGCCCAGCAGATCCACTAGTTCTAGAGCGGCCGCCACCGCGGTGGAGCTCCAGCTTTTGTTCCCTTTAGT
GAGGGTTAATTGCGCGCTTGGCGTAATCATGGTCATAGCTGTTTCCTGTGTGAAATTGTTATCCGCTCAC
AATTCCACACAACATACGAGCCGGAAGCATAAAGTGTAAAGCCTGGGGTGCCTAATGAGTGAGCTAACTC
ACATTAATTGCGTTGCGCTCACTGCCCGCTTTCCAGTCGGGAAACCTGTCGTGCCAGCTGCATTAATGAA
TCGGCCAACGCGCGGGGAGAGGCGGTTTGCGTATTGGGCGCTCTTCCGCTTCCTCGCTCACTGACTCGCT
GCGCTCGGTCGTTCGGCTGCGGCGAGCGGTATCAGCTCACTCAAAGGCGGTAATACGGTTATCCACAGAA
TCAGGGGATAACGCAGGAAAGAACATGTGAGCAAAAGGCCAGCAAAAGGCCAGGAACCGTAAAAAGGCCG
CGTTGCTGGCGTTTTTCCATAGGCTCCGCCCCCCTGACGAGCATCACAAAAATCGACGCTCAAGTCAGAG
GTGGCGAAACCCGACAGGACTATAAAGATACCAGGCGTTTCCCCCTGGAAGCTCCCTCGTGCGCTCTCCT
GTTCCGACCCTGCCGCTTACCGGATACCTGTCCGCCTTTCTCCCTTCGGGAAGCGTGGCGCTTTCTCATA
GCTCACGCTGTAGGTATCTCAGTTCGGTGTAGGTCGTTCGCTCCAAGCTGGGCTGTGTGCACGAACCCCC
CGTTCAGCCCGACCGCTGCGCCTTATCCGGTAACTATCGTCTTGAGTCCAACCCGGTAAGACACGACTTA
TCGCCACTGGCAGCAGCCACTGGTAACAGGATTAGCAGAGCGAGGTATGTAGGCGGTGCTACAGAGTTCT
TGAAGTGGTGGCCTAACTACGGCTACACTAGAAGGACAGTATTTGGTATCTGCGCTCTGCTGAAGCCAGT
TACCTTCGGAAAAAGAGTTGGTAGCTCTTGATCCGGCAAACAAACCACCGCTGGTAGCGGTGGTTTTTTT
GTTTGCAAGCAGCAGATTACGCGCAGAAAAAAAGGATCTCAAGAAGATCCTTTGATCTTTTCTACGGGGT
CTGACGCTCAGTGGAACGAAAACTCACGTTAAGGGATTTTGGTCATGAGATTATCAAAAAGGATCTTCAC
CTAGATCCTTTTAAATTAAAAATGAAGTTTTAAATCAATCTAAAGTATATATGAGTAAACTTGGTCTGAC
AGTTACCAATGCTTAATCAGTGAGGCACCTATCTCAGCGATCTGTCTATTTCGTTCATCCATAGTTGCCT
GACTCCCCGTCGTGTAGATAACTACGATACGGGAGGGCTTACCATCTGGCCCCAGTGCTGCAATGATACC
GCGAGACCCACGCTCACCGGCTCCAGATTTATCAGCAATAAACCAGCCAGCCGGAAGGGCCGAGCGCAGA
AGTGGTCCTGCAACTTTATCCGCCTCCATCCAGTCTATTAATTGTTGCCGGGAAGCTAGAGTAAGTAGTT
CGCCAGTTAATAGTTTGCGCAACGTTGTTGCCATTGCTACAGGCATCGTGGTGTCACGCTCGTCGTTTGG
TATGGCTTCATTCAGCTCCGGTTCCCAACGATCAAGGCGAGTTACATGATCCCCCATGTTGTGCAAAAAA
GCGGTTAGCTCCTTCGGTCCTCCGATCGTTGTCAGAAGTAAGTTGGCCGCAGTGTTATCACTCATGGTTA
TGGCAGCACTGCATAATTCTCTTACTGTCATGCCATCCGTAAGATGCTTTTCTGTGACTGGTGAGTACTC
AACCAAGTCATTCTGAGAATAGTGTATGCGGCGACCGAGTTGCTCTTGCCCGGCGTCAATACGGGATAAT
ACCGCGCCACATAGCAGAACTTTAAAAGTGCTCATCATTGGAAAACGTTCTTCGGGGCGAAAACTCTCAA
GGATCTTACCGCTGTTGAGATCCAGTTCGATGTAACCCACTCGTGCACCCAACTGATCTTCAGCATCTTT
TACTTTCACCAGCGTTTCTGGGTGAGCAAAAACAGGAAGGCAAAATGCCGCAAAAAAGGGAATAAGGGCG
ACACGGAAATGTTGAATACTCATACTCTTCCTTTTTCAATATTATTGAAGCATTTATCAGGGTTATTGTC
TCATGAGCGGATACATATTTGAATGTATTTAGAAAAATAAACAAATAGGGGTTCCGCGCACATTTCCCCG
AAAAGTG
