Features (pLannotate 1.2.2; 32 found; start..end, strand, type, name):
      1..34      +  protein_bind   lox2272: Cre-mediated recombination occurs in the 8-bp core sequence (GGATACTT). lox2272 sites are compatible with each other, but incompatible with loxP or loxN sites (Lee and Saito, 1988). Cre recombinase
     43..76      +  protein_bind   loxP: Cre-mediated recombination occurs in the 8-bp core sequence (GCATACAT). Cre recombinase
     95..796     +  CDS            dTomato: dTomato is a basic (constitutively fluorescent) orange fluorescent protein published in 2004, derived from Discosoma sp.. It is reported to be a somewhat slowly-maturing dimer with low acid sensitivity.
    820..903     +  CDS            large T antigen (fragment): large T antigen from SV40 (simian virus 40)
    926..1047    +  polyA_signal   SV40 poly(A) signal: SV40 polyadenylation signal
   1071..1101    +  CDS            dTomato (fragment): dimeric variant of DsRed fluorescent protein (Shaner et al., 2004) mammalian codon-optimized
   1130..1163    +  protein_bind   lox2272: Cre-mediated recombination occurs in the 8-bp core sequence (GGATACTT). lox2272 sites are compatible with each other, but incompatible with loxP or loxN sites (Lee and Saito, 1988). Cre recombinase
   1183..1902    +  CDS            mCerulean: enhanced monomeric variant of CFP (Rizzo et al., 2004) mammalian codon-optimized
   1919..2002    +  CDS            large T antigen (fragment): large T antigen from SV40 (simian virus 40)
   2025..2146    +  polyA_signal   SV40 poly(A) signal: SV40 polyadenylation signal
   2153..2186    +  protein_bind   loxP: Cre-mediated recombination occurs in the 8-bp core sequence (GCATACAT). Cre recombinase
   2200..2919    +  CDS            EYFP: enhanced YFP mammalian codon-optimized
   2936..3019    +  CDS            large T antigen (fragment): large T antigen from SV40 (simian virus 40)
   3042..3163    +  polyA_signal   SV40 poly(A) signal: SV40 polyadenylation signal
   3769..3809    -  misc_feature   MCS (fragment): pBluescript multiple cloning site
   3822..3840    -  promoter       T3 promoter: promoter for bacteriophage T3 RNA polymerase
   3885..3901    -  protein_bind   lac operator: The lac repressor binds to the lac operator to inhibit transcription in E. coli. This inhibition can be relieved by adding lactose or isopropyl-β-D-thiogalactopyranoside (IPTG). lac repressor encoded by lacI
   3909..3939    -  promoter       lac promoter: promoter for the E. coli lac operon
   3954..3975    -  protein_bind   CAP binding site: CAP binding activates transcription in the presence of cAMP. E. coli catabolite activator protein
   3988..4080    -  CDS            lacI (fragment): lac repressor; lacI; The lac repressor binds to the lac operator to inhibit transcription in E. coli. This inhibition can be relieved by adding lactose or isopropyl-β-D-thiogalactopyranoside (IPTG).
   4263..4851    -  rep_origin     ori: high-copy-number ColE1/pMB1/pBR322/pUC origin of replication
   5022..5882    -  CDS            AmpR: β-lactamase; bla; confers resistance to ampicillin, carbenicillin, and related antibiotics
   5883..5987    -  promoter       AmpR promoter: bla
   6013..6234    -  rep_origin     M13 ori (fragment) (sequence partly withheld): M13 bacteriophage origin of replication; arrow indicates direction of (+) strand synthesis
   6234..6407    +  CDS            Tyr (fragment) (sequence partly withheld): TYRO_MOUSE - Experimental evidence at protein level: Swiss-Prot protein existence level 1. This is a copper-containing oxidase that functions in the formation of pigments such as melanins and other polyphenolic compounds (PubMed:2517217). Catalyzes the initial and rate limiting step in the cascade of reactions leading to melanin production from tyrosine (PubMed:2517217, PubMed:1537333). In addition to hydroxylating tyrosine to DOPA (3,4-dihydroxyphenylalanine), also catalyzes the oxidation of DOPA to DOPA-quinone, and possibly the oxidation of DHI (5,6- dihydroxyindole) to indole-5,6 quinone (
   7129..7253    +  protein_bind   attR1: mutant version of attR; recombination site for the Gateway® LR reaction LR Clonase™
   7278..7308    +  promoter       lac UV5 promoter: E. coli lac promoter with an "up" mutation
   7332..7361    +  promoter       cat promoter (fragment): promoter of the E. coli cat gene encoding chloramphenicol acetyltransferase
   7362..8021    +  CDS            CmR: chloramphenicol acetyltransferase; cat; confers resistance to chloramphenicol
   8200..8358    +  CDS            ccdA (fragment): CCDA_ECO57 - Also known as H, letA. Experimental evidence at protein level: Swiss-Prot protein existence level 1. Antitoxin component of a type II toxin-antitoxin (TA) system which inhibits the post-segregational killing (PSK) of plasmid-free cells, also referred to as a plasmid addiction system. Binds to and blocks the activity of CcdB; will also remove bound CcdB protein from the CcdB-GyrA complex by forming a CcdA-CcdB complex, a process termed rejuvenation. Functions as a transcriptional corepressor for the ccdAB operon, repression also requires CcdB (By similarity). From Escherichia coli
   8363..8665    +  CDS            ccdB: CCDB_ECOLI - Also known as G, letB, letD. Experimental evidence at protein level: Swiss-Prot protein existence level 1. Toxic component of a type II toxin-antitoxin (TA) system, functioning in plasmid maintainence. Responsible for the post- segregational killing (PSK) of plasmid-free cells, also referred to as a plasmid addiction system. Half-life of over 2 hours. Cell killing by CcdB is accompanied by filamentation, defects in chromosome and plasmid segregation, defects in cell division, formation of anucleate cells, decreased DNA synthesis and plasmid loss. Interferes with the activity of DN
   8709..8833    -  protein_bind   attR2: mutant version of attR; recombination site for the Gateway® LR reaction LR Clonase™
>Addgene plasmid #118221 | Zebrabow-GateDest | addgene full sequence | sequence record 227470 | Addgene NGS Result
ATAACTTCGTATAGGATACTTTATACGAAGTTATAACTCGAGATAACTTCGTATAGCATACATTATACGA
AGTTATACCGGCAGATCTGCCACCATGGTGAGCAAGGGCGAGGAGGTCATCAAAGAGTTCATGCGCTTCA
AGGTGCGCATGGAGGGCTCCATGAACGGCCACGAGTTCGAGATCGAGGGCGAGGGCGAGGGCCGCCCCTA
CGAGGGCACCCAGACCGCCAAGCTGAAGGTGACCAAGGGCGGCCCCCTGCCCTTCGCCTGGGACATCCTG
TCCCCCCAGTTCATGTACGGCTCCAAGGCGTACGTGAAGCACCCCGCCGACATCCCCGATTACAAGAAGC
TGTCCTTCCCCGAGGGCTTCAAGTGGGAGCGCGTGATGAACTTCGAGGACGGCGGTCTGGTGACCGTGAC
CCAGGACTCCTCCCTGCAGGACGGCACGCTGATCTACAAGGTGAAGATGCGCGGCACCAACTTCCCCCCC
GACGGCCCCGTAATGCAGAAGAAGACCATGGGCTGGGAGGCCTCCACCGAGCGCCTGTACCCCCGCGACG
GCGTGCTGAAGGGCGAGATCCACCAGGCCCTGAAGCTGAAGGACGGCGGCCACTACCTGGTGGAGTTCAA
GACCATCTACATGGCCAAGAAGCCCGTGCAACTGCCCGGCTACTACTACGTGGACACCAAGCTGGACATC
ACCTCCCACAACGAGGACTACACCATCGTGGAACAGTACGAGCGCTCCGAGGGCCGCCACCACCTGTTCC
TGTACGGCATGGACGAGCTGTACAAGTAAAGTGTGCGGCCGCGACTCTAGATCATAATCAGCCATACCAC
ATTTGTAGAGGTTTTACTTGCTTTAAAAAACCTCCCACACCTCCCCCTGAACCTGAAACATAAAATGAAT
GCAATTGTTGTTGTTAACTTGTTTATTGCAGCTTATAATGGTTACAAATAAAGCAATAGCATCACAAATT
TCACAAATAAAGCATTTTTTTCACTGCATTCTAGTTGTGGTTTGTCCAAACTCATCAATGTATCTTAAGG
CGTAAATTGTAAGCGTTAATGCTCCGAGGGCCGCCACCACCTGTTCCTGTAGGAATTGGCCGCGACTCTA
GGATCTAGGATAACTTCGTATAGGATACTTTATACGAAGTTATTGATCCACCGGTCGCCACCATGGTGAG
CAAGGGCGAGGAGCTGTTCACCGGGGTGGTGCCCATCCTGGTCGAGCTGGACGGCGACGTAAACGGCCAC
AAGTTCAGCGTGTCCGGCGAGGGCGAGGGCGATGCCACCTACGGCAAGCTGACCCTGAAGTTCATCTGCA
CCACCGGCAAGCTGCCCGTGCCCTGGCCCACCCTCGTGACCACCCTGACCTGGGGCGTGCAGTGCTTCGC
CCGCTACCCCGACCACATGAAGCAGCACGACTTCTTCAAGTCCGCCATGCCCGAAGGCTACGTCCAGGAG
CGCACCATCTTCTTCAAGGACGACGGCAACTACAAGACCCGCGCCGAGGTGAAGTTCGAGGGCGACACCC
TGGTGAACCGCATCGAGCTGAAGGGCATCGACTTCAAGGAGGACGGCAACATCCTGGGGCACAAGCTGGA
GTACAACGCCATCAGCGACAACGTCTATATCACCGCCGACAAGCAGAAGAACGGCATCAAGGCCAACTTC
AAGATCCGCCACAACATCGAGGACGGCAGCGTGCAGCTCGCCGACCACTACCAGCAGAACACCCCCATCG
GCGACGGCCCCGTGCTGCTGCCCGACAACCACTACCTGAGCACCCAGTCCAAGCTGAGCAAAGACCCCAA
CGAGAAGCGCGATCACATGGTCCTGCTGGAGTTCGTGACCGCCGCCGGGATCACTCTCGGCATGGACGAG
CTGTACAAGTAAAGCGGCCGCGACTCTAGATCATAATCAGCCATACCACATTTGTAGAGGTTTTACTTGC
TTTAAAAAACCTCCCACACCTCCCCCTGAACCTGAAACATAAAATGAATGCAATTGTTGTTGTTAACTTG
TTTATTGCAGCTTATAATGGTTACAAATAAAGCAATAGCATCACAAATTTCACAAATAAAGCATTTTTTT
CACTGCATTCTAGTTGTGGTTTGTCCAAACTCATCAATGTATCTTAATCGAGATAACTTCGTATAGCATA
CATTATACGAAGTTATACCGGTCGCCACCATGGTGAGCAAGGGCGAGGAGCTGTTCACCGGGGTGGTGCC
CATCCTGGTCGAGCTGGACGGCGACGTAAACGGCCACAAGTTCAGCGTGTCCGGCGAGGGCGAGGGCGAT
GCCACCTACGGCAAGCTGACCCTGAAGTTCATCTGCACCACCGGCAAGCTGCCCGTGCCCTGGCCCACCC
TCGTGACCACCTTCGGCTACGGCCTGCAGTGCTTCGCCCGCTACCCCGACCACATGAAGCAGCACGACTT
CTTCAAGTCCGCCATGCCCGAAGGCTACGTCCAGGAGCGCACCATCTTCTTCAAGGACGACGGCAACTAC
AAGACCCGCGCCGAGGTGAAGTTCGAGGGCGACACCCTGGTGAACCGCATCGAGCTGAAGGGCATCGACT
TCAAGGAGGACGGCAACATCCTGGGGCACAAGCTGGAGTACAACTACAACAGCCACAACGTCTATATCAT
GGCCGACAAGCAGAAGAACGGCATCAAGGTGAACTTCAAGATCCGCCACAACATCGAGGACGGCAGCGTG
CAGCTCGCCGACCACTACCAGCAGAACACCCCCATCGGCGACGGCCCCGTGCTGCTGCCCGACAACCACT
ACCTGAGCTACCAGTCCGCCCTGAGCAAAGACCCCAACGAGAAGCGCGATCACATGGTCCTGCTGGAGTT
CGTGACCGCCGCCGGGATCACTCTCGGCATGGACGAGCTGTACAAGTAAAGCGGCCGCGACTCTAGATCA
TAATCAGCCATACCACATTTGTAGAGGTTTTACTTGCTTTAAAAAACCTCCCACACCTCCCCCTGAACCT
GAAACATAAAATGAATGCAATTGTTGTTGTTAACTTGTTTATTGCAGCTTATAATGGTTACAAATAAAGC
AATAGCATCACAAATTTCACAAATAAAGCATTTTTTTCACTGCATTCTAGTTGTGGTTTGTCCAAACTCA
TCAATGTATCTTAAGGCGTAAATTGTAAGCGTTAATCCTTAGGGATAACAGGGTAATACGCGTGATCTGC
GAAGATACGGCCACGGGTGCTCTTGATCCTGTGGCTGATTTTGGACTGTGCTGCTCGCAGCTGCTGATGA
ATCACATACTTCCTCCATTTTCTTCCACTGATTGACTGTTATAATTTCCCTAATTTCCAGGTCAAGGTGC
TGTGCATTGTGGTAATAGATGTGACATGACGTCACTTCCAAAGGACCAATGAACATGTCTGACCAATTTC
ATATAATGTGAAAACGATTTTCATAGGCAGAATAAATAACATTTAAATTAAACTGGGCATCAGCGCAATT
CAATTGGTTTGGTAATAGCAAGGGAAAATAGAATGAAGTGATCTCCAAAAAATAAGTACTTTTTGACTGT
AAATAAAATTGTAAGGAGTAAAAAGTACTTTTTTTTCTAAAAAAATGTAATTAAGTAAAAGTAAAAGTAT
TGATTTTTAATTGTACTCAAGTAAAGTAAAAATCCCCAAAAATAATACTTAAGTACAGTAATCAAGTAAA
ATTACTCAAGTACTTTACACCTCTGGTTCTTGACCCCCTACCTTCAGCAAGCCCAGCAGATCCACTAGTT
CTAGAGCGGCCGCCACCGCGGTGGAGCTCCAGCTTTTGTTCCCTTTAGTGAGGGTTAATTGCGCGCTTGG
CGTAATCATGGTCATAGCTGTTTCCTGTGTGAAATTGTTATCCGCTCACAATTCCACACAACATACGAGC
CGGAAGCATAAAGTGTAAAGCCTGGGGTGCCTAATGAGTGAGCTAACTCACATTAATTGCGTTGCGCTCA
CTGCCCGCTTTCCAGTCGGGAAACCTGTCGTGCCAGCTGCATTAATGAATCGGCCAACGCGCGGGGAGAG
GCGGTTTGCGTATTGGGCGCTCTTCCGCTTCCTCGCTCACTGACTCGCTGCGCTCGGTCGTTCGGCTGCG
GCGAGCGGTATCAGCTCACTCAAAGGCGGTAATACGGTTATCCACAGAATCAGGGGATAACGCAGGAAAG
AACATGTGAGCAAAAGGCCAGCAAAAGGCCAGGAACCGTAAAAAGGCCGCGTTGCTGGCGTTTTTCCATA
GGCTCCGCCCCCCTGACGAGCATCACAAAAATCGACGCTCAAGTCAGAGGTGGCGAAACCCGACAGGACT
ATAAAGATACCAGGCGTTTCCCCCTGGAAGCTCCCTCGTGCGCTCTCCTGTTCCGACCCTGCCGCTTACC
GGATACCTGTCCGCCTTTCTCCCTTCGGGAAGCGTGGCGCTTTCTCATAGCTCACGCTGTAGGTATCTCA
GTTCGGTGTAGGTCGTTCGCTCCAAGCTGGGCTGTGTGCACGAACCCCCCGTTCAGCCCGACCGCTGCGC
CTTATCCGGTAACTATCGTCTTGAGTCCAACCCGGTAAGACACGACTTATCGCCACTGGCAGCAGCCACT
GGTAACAGGATTAGCAGAGCGAGGTATGTAGGCGGTGCTACAGAGTTCTTGAAGTGGTGGCCTAACTACG
GCTACACTAGAAGAACAGTATTTGGTATCTGCGCTCTGCTGAAGCCAGTTACCTTCGGAAAAAGAGTTGG
TAGCTCTTGATCCGGCAAACAAACCACCGCTGGTAGCGGTGGTTTTTTTGTTTGCAAGCAGCAGATTACG
CGCAGAAAAAAAGGATCTCAAGAAGATCCTTTGATCTTTTCTACGGGGTCTGACGCTCAGTGGAACGAAA
ACTCACGTTAAGGGATTTTGGTCATGAGATTATCAAAAAGGATCTTCACCTAGATCCTTTTAAATTAAAA
ATGAAGTTTTAAATCAATCTAAAGTATATATGAGTAAACTTGGTCTGACAGTTACCAATGCTTAATCAGT
GAGGCACCTATCTCAGCGATCTGTCTATTTCGTTCATCCATAGTTGCCTGACTCCCCGTCGTGTAGATAA
CTACGATACGGGAGGGCTTACCATCTGGCCCCAGTGCTGCAATGATACCGCGAGACCCACGCTCACCGGC
TCCAGATTTATCAGCAATAAACCAGCCAGCCGGAAGGGCCGAGCGCAGAAGTGGTCCTGCAACTTTATCC
GCCTCCATCCAGTCTATTAATTGTTGCCGGGAAGCTAGAGTAAGTAGTTCGCCAGTTAATAGTTTGCGCA
ACGTTGTTGCCATTGCTACAGGCATCGTGGTGTCACGCTCGTCGTTTGGTATGGCTTCATTCAGCTCCGG
TTCCCAACGATCAAGGCGAGTTACATGATCCCCCATGTTGTGCAAAAAAGCGGTTAGCTCCTTCGGTCCT
CCGATCGTTGTCAGAAGTAAGTTGGCCGCAGTGTTATCACTCATGGTTATGGCAGCACTGCATAATTCTC
TTACTGTCATGCCATCCGTAAGATGCTTTTCTGTGACTGGTGAGTACTCAACCAAGTCATTCTGAGAATA
GTGTATGCGGCGACCGAGTTGCTCTTGCCCGGCGTCAATACGGGATAATACCGCGCCACATAGCAGAACT
TTAAAAGTGCTCATCATTGGAAAACGTTCTTCGGGGCGAAAACTCTCAAGGATCTTACCGCTGTTGAGAT
CCAGTTCGATGTAACCCACTCGTGCACCCAACTGATCTTCAGCATCTTTTACTTTCACCAGCGTTTCTGG
GTGAGCAAAAACAGGAAGGCAAAATGCCGCAAAAAAGGGAATAAGGGCGACACGGAAATGTTGAATACTC
ATACTCTTCCTTTTTCAATATTATTGAAGCATTTATCAGGGTTATTGTCTCATGAGCGGATACATATTTG
AATGTATTTAGAAAAATAAACAAATAGGGGTTCCGCGCACATTTCCCCGAAAAGTGCCACCTAAATTGTA
AGCGTTAATATTTTGTTAAAATTCGCGTTAAATTTTTGTTAAATCAGCTCATTTTTTAACCAATAGGCCG
AAATCGGCAAAATCCCTTATAAATCAAAAGAATAGACCGAGATAGGGT
[37 nt withheld, positions 6139-6175]
AAAGAACGTGGACTCCAACGTCAAAGG
[32 nt withheld, positions 6203-6234]
GCTGGCTAAGAACTCATCAGCCTCCCCGGTCCATCTACCCACGTACCAATGCACCAATTGGCCACAATGA
CGGCTACTACATGGTGCCATTCCTTCCTCTTTATAGGAATGGAGACTACCTCCTGTCCAACAATGCTCTT
GGATACGAGTACGCCTACCTGTTGGACCCAGGTCATTGCACAACACCAGAAATGCCCTCTGATCTGCAAA
AGACGTGAATAATCTGTTCAGACACCCATATGCACTCTGTTCCACACAGGTCAGAGGTTTGTCCAGGAGT
TCTTGACAGAGGTGTAAAAAGTACTCAAAAATTTTACTCAAGTGAAAGTACAAGTACTTAGGGAAAATTT
TACTCAATTAAAAGTAAAAGTATCTGGCTAGAATCTTACTTGAGTAAAAGTAAAAAAGTACTCCATTAAA
ATTGTACTTGAGTATTAAGGAAGTAAAAGTAAAAGCAAGAAAGAAAACTAGAGATTCTTGTTTAAGCTTT
TAATCTCAAAAAACATTAAATGAAATGCATACAAGGTTTTATCCTGCTTTAGAACTGTTTGTATTTAATT
ATCAAACTATAAGACAGACAATCTAATGCCAGTACACGCTACTCAAAGTTGTAAAACCTCAGATTTAACT
TCAGTAGAAGCTGATTCTCAAAATTGTTAGTGTCAAGCCTAGCTCTTTTGGGGCTGAAAAGCAATCCTGC
AGTGCTGAAAAGCCTCTCACAGGCAGCCGATGCGGGAAGAGGTGTATTAGTCTTGATAGAGAGGCTGCAA
ATAGCAGGAAACGTGAGCAGAGACTCCCTGGTGTCTGAAACACAGGCCAGATGGGCCATTCGTACGCTTA
ATTTCGTATAGGGATAACAGGGTAATGATATCGATATCAAGGGCCCATCTCGAGACAAGTTTGTACAAAA
AAGCTGAACGAGAAACGTAAAATGATATAAATATCAATATATTAAATTAGATTTTGCATAAAAAACAGAC
TACATAATACTGTAAAACACAACATATCCAGTCACTATGGCGGCCGCATTAGGCACCCCAGGCTTTACAC
TTTATGCTTCCGGCTCGTATAATGTGTGGATTTTGAGTTAGGATCCGTCGAGATTTTCAGGAGCTAAGGA
AGCTAAAATGGAGAAAAAAATCACTGGATATACCACCGTTGATATATCCCAATGGCATCGTAAAGAACAT
TTTGAGGCATTTCAGTCAGTTGCTCAATGTACCTATAACCAGACCGTTCAGCTGGATATTACGGCCTTTT
TAAAGACCGTAAAGAAAAATAAGCACAAGTTTTATCCGGCCTTTATTCACATTCTTGCCCGCCTGATGAA
TGCTCATCCGGAATTCCGTATGGCAATGAAAGACGGTGAGCTGGTGATATGGGATAGTGTTCACCCTTGT
TACACCGTTTTCCATGAGCAAACTGAAACGTTTTCATCGCTCTGGAGTGAATACCACGACGATTTCCGGC
AGTTTCTACACATATATTCGCAAGATGTGGCGTGTTACGGTGAAAACCTGGCCTATTTCCCTAAAGGGTT
TATTGAGAATATGTTTTTCGTCTCAGCCAATCCCTGGGTGAGTTTCACCAGTTTTGATTTAAACGTGGCC
AATATGGACAACTTCTTCGCCCCCGTTTTCACCATGGGCAAATATTATACGCAAGGCGACAAGGTGCTGA
TGCCGCTGGCGATTCAGGTTCATCATGCCGTTTGTGATGGCTTCCATGTCGGCAGAATGCTTAATGAATT
ACAACAGTACTGCGATGAGTGGCAGGGCGGGGCGTAAAGATCTGGATCCGGCTTACTAAAAGCCAGATAA
CAGTATGCGTATTTGCGCGCTGATTTTTGCGGTATAAGAATATATACTGATATGTATACCCGAAGTATGT
CAAAAAGAGGTATGCTATGAAGCAGCGTATTACAGTGACAGTTGACAGCGACAGCTATCAGTTGCTCAAG
GCATATATGATGTCAATATCTCCGGTCTGGTAAGCACAACCATGCAGAATGAAGCCCGTCGTCTGCGTGC
CGAACGCTGGAAAGCGGAAAATCAGGAAGGGATGGCTGAGGTCGCCCGGTTTATTGAAATGAACGGCTCT
TTTGCTGACGAGAACAGGGGCTGGTGAAATGCAGTTTAAGGTTTACACCTATAAAAGAGAGAGCCGTTAT
CGTCTGTTTGTGGATGTACAGAGTGATATTATTGACACGCCCGGGCGACGGATGGTGATCCCCCTGGCCA
GTGCACGTCTGCTGTCAGATAAAGTCTCCCGTGAACTTTACCCGGTGGTGCATATCGGGGATGAAAGCTG
GCGCATGATGACCACCGATATGGCCAGTGTGCCGGTCTCCGTTATCGGGGAAGAAGTGGCTGATCTCAGC
CACCGCGAAAATGACATCAAAAACGCCATTAACCTGATGTTCTGGGGAATATAAATGTCAGGCTCCCTTA
TACACAGCCAGTCTGCAGGTCGACCATAGTGACTGGATATGTTGTGTTTTACAGTATTATGTAGTCTGTT
TTTTATGCAAAATCTAATTTAATATATTGATATTTATATCATTTTACGTTTCTCGTTCAGCTTTCTTGTA
CAAAGTGGTGCTAGCGAGCTC
